>Addgene plasmid #250897 | pM2_PLLacO1_R1_EGFP | addgene full sequence | sequence record 500608 | Addgene NGS Result
CTCGAGAATTGTGAGCGGATAACAATTGACATTGTGAGCGGATAACAAGATACTGAGCACATCAGCAGGA
CGCACTGACCGAATTCATTAAAGAGGAGAAAGGTACCATGGTGAGCAAGGGCGAGGAGCTGTTCACCGGG
GTGGTGCCCATCCTGGTCGAGCTGGACGGCGACGTAAACGGCCACAAGTTCAGCGTGTCCGGCGAGGGCG
AGGGCGATGCCACCTACGGCAAGCTGACCCTGAAGTTCATCTGCACCACCGGCAAGCTGCCCGTGCCCTG
GCCCACCCTCGTGACCACCCTGACCTACGGCGTGCAGTGCTTCAGCCGCTACCCCGACCACATGAAGCAG
CACGACTTCTTCAAGTCCGCCATGCCCGAAGGCTACGTCCAGGAGCGCACCATCTTCTTCAAGGACGACG
GCAACTACAAGACCCGCGCCGAGGTGAAGTTCGAGGGCGACACCCTGGTGAACCGCATCGAGCTGAAGGG
CATCGACTTCAAGGAGGACGGCAACATCCTGGGGCACAAGCTGGAGTACAACTACAACAGCCACAACGTC
TATATCATGGCCGACAAGCAGAAGAACGGCATCAAGGTGAACTTCAAGATCCGCCACAACATCGAGGACG
GCAGCGTGCAGCTCGCCGACCACTACCAGCAGAACACCCCCATCGGCGACGGCCCCGTGCTGCTGCCCGA
CAACCACTACCTGAGCACCCAGTCCGCCCTGAGCAAAGACCCCAACGAGAAGCGCGATCACATGGTCCTG
CTGGAGTTCGTGACCGCCGCCGGGATCACTCTCGGCATGGACGAGCTGTACAAGTAAAGCGGCCGCGACT
CTAGAGGCATCAAATAAAACGAAAGGCTCAGTCGAAAGACTGGGCCTTTCGTTTTATCTGTTGTTTGTCG
GTGAACGCTCTCCTGAGTAGGACAAATCCGCCGCCCTAGACCTAGGCGATGACGGAAAAAGAGATCGTCT
TAATGTATAGATTTTCGTGGATTACGTCGCCAGTCAGGATCCTGGCAGAAGCTATTCATTCTGCAGTTCC
GTGCTCCAAAACAACCGTTCGGCTGCGGCGAGCGGTATCAGCTCACTCAAAGGCGGTAATACGGTTATCC
ACAGAATCAGGGGATAACGCAGGAAAGAACATGTGAGCAAAAGGCCAGCAAAAGGCCAGGAACCGTAAAA
AGGCCGCGTTGCTGGCGTTTTTCCATAGGCTCCGCCCCCCTGACGAGCATCACAAAAATCGACGCTCAAG
TCAGAGGTGGCGAAACCCGACAGGACTATAAAGATACCAGGCGTTTCCCCCTGGAAGCTCCCTCGTGCGC
TCTCCTGTTCCGACCCTGCCGCTTACCGGATACCTGTCCGCCTTTCTCCCTTCGGGAAGCGTGGCGCTTT
CTCATAGCTCACGCTGTAGGTATCTCAGTTCGGTGTAGGTCGTTCGCTCCAAGCTGGGCTGTGTGCACGA
ACCCCCCGTTCAGCCCGACCGCTGCGCCTTATCCGGTAACTATCGTCTTGAGTCCAACCCGGTAAGACAC
GACTTATCGCCACTGGCAGCAGCCACTGGTAACAGGATTAGCAGAGCGAGGTATGTAGGCGGTGCTACAG
AGTTCTTGAAGTGGTGGCCTAACTACGGCTACACTAGAAGGACAGTATTTGGTATCTGCGCTCTGCTGAA
GCCAGTTACCTTCGGAAAAAGAGTTGGTAGCTCTTGATCCGGCAAACAAACCACCGCTGGTAGCGGTGGT
TTTTTTGTTTGCAAGCAGCAGATTACGCGCAGAAAAAAAGGATCTCAAGAAGATCCTTTGATCTTTTCTA
CGGGGTCTGACGCTCAGTGGAACGAAAACTCACGTTAAGGGATTTTGGTCATGACTAGTGCTTGGATTCT
CACCAATAAAAAACGCCCGGCGGCAACCGAGCGTTCTGAACAAATCCAGATGGAGTTCTGAGGTCATTAC
TGGATCTATCAACAGGAGTCCAAGCGAGCTCGTAAACTTGGTCTGACAGTTACCAATGCTTAATCAGTGA
GGCACCTATCTCAGCGATCTGTCTATTTCGTTCATCCATAGTTGCCTGACTCCCCGTCGTGTAGATAACT
ACGATACGGGAGGGCTTACCATCTGGCCCCAGTGCTGCAATGATACCGCGAGACCCACGCTCACCGGCTC
CAGATTTATCAGCAATAAACCAGCCAGCCGGAAGGGCCGAGCGCAGAAGTGGTCCTGCAACTTTATCCGC
CTCCATCCAGTCTATTAATTGTTGCCGGGAAGCTAGAGTAAGTAGTTCGCCAGTTAATAGTTTGCGCAAC
GTTGTTGCCATTGCTACAGGCATCGTGGTGTCACGCTCGTCGTTTGGTATGGCTTCATTCAGCTCCGGTT
CCCAACGATCAAGGCGAGTTACATGATCCCCCATGTTGTGCAAAAAAGCGGTTAGCTCCTTCGGTCCTCC
GATCGTTGTCAGAAGTAAGTTGGCCGCAGTGTTATCACTCATGGTTATGGCAGCACTGCATAATTCTCTT
ACTGTCATGCCATCCGTAAGATGCTTTTCTGTGACTGGTGAGTACTCAACCAAGTCATTCTGAGAATAGT
GTATGCGGCGACCGAGTTGCTCTTGCCCGGCGTCAATACGGGATAATACCGCGCCACATAGCAGAACTTT
AAAAGTGCTCATCATTGGAAAACGTTCTTCGGGGCGAAAACTCTCAAGGATCTTACCGCTGTTGAGATCC
AGTTCGATGTAACCCACTCGTGCACCCAACTGATCTTCAGCATCTTTTACTTTCACCAGCGTTTCTGGGT
GAGCAAAAACAGGAAGGCAAAATGCCGCAAAAAAGGGAATAAGGGCGACACGGAAATGTTGAATACTCAT
ACTCTTCCTTTTTCAATATTATTGAAGCATTTATCAGGGTTATTGTCTCATGAGCGGATACATATTTGAA
TGTATTTAGAAAAATAAACAAATAGGGGTTCCGCGCACATTTCCCCGAAAAGTGCCACCTGACGTCTACT
GGGACGAAGACGAACAGTCGACAACGAAGACGCCAACATCAAGATCTTTATTATCATGACATTAACCTAT
AAAAATAGGCGTATCACGAGGCCCTTTCGTCTTCAC
Features (pLannotate 1.2.2; 9 found; start..end, strand, type, name):
      9..25      +  protein_bind   lac operator: The lac repressor binds to the lac operator to inhibit transcription in E. coli. This inhibition can be relieved by adding lactose or isopropyl-β-D-thiogalactopyranoside (IPTG). lac repressor encoded by lacI
     32..48      +  protein_bind   lac operator: The lac repressor binds to the lac operator to inhibit transcription in E. coli. This inhibition can be relieved by adding lactose or isopropyl-β-D-thiogalactopyranoside (IPTG). lac repressor encoded by lacI
     48..80      +  promoter       PLtetO-1 promoter (fragment): modified phage lambda PL promoter with tet operator sites (Lutz and Bujard, 1997)
    108..827     +  CDS            EGFP: the original enhanced GFP (Yang et al., 1996) mammalian codon-optimized
    851..937     +  terminator     rrnB T1 terminator: Escherichia coli rrnB; transcription terminator T1 from the E. coli rrnB gene
   1210..1798    -  rep_origin     ori: high-copy-number ColE1/pMB1/pBR322/pUC origin of replication
   1886..1980    -  terminator     lambda t0 terminator: transcription terminator from phage lambda
   2010..2870    -  CDS            AmpR: β-lactamase; bla; confers resistance to ampicillin, carbenicillin, and related antibiotics
   2871..2975    -  promoter       AmpR promoter: bla
