[The description below was written by a language model from this plasmid's Addgene catalogue record and pLannotate feature annotations shown in this document.]
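Description:
pM2_PLLacO1_R1_EGFP is a small (about 3.1 kb) bacterial synthetic-biology plasmid built on the modular pZ expression vector architecture. It replicates in E. coli from a high-copy ColE1-type origin and is selected with ampicillin through a β-lactamase gene driven by its own bla promoter. As is typical of pZ-style vectors, the functional modules are insulated from one another by terminators: a phage lambda t0 terminator lies between the resistance cassette and the origin, and the rrnB T1 terminator closes the expression unit.

The payload is an EGFP reporter placed under the PL LacO1 promoter, a hybrid in which the phage lambda PL core promoter is combined with lac operator sites. The feature table shows two lac operators at the start of the record, followed by a short segment that the automated annotation labels as a PLtetO-1 fragment. This most likely reflects the lambda PL core sequence shared by the two engineered promoters rather than the presence of tet operators, which agrees with the catalogue description. In a host that supplies LacI, the repressor binds the operators and blocks transcription, and IPTG relieves the repression, so fluorescence reports the inducer input. No lacI gene is annotated on the plasmid, so the repressor would have to come from the host or from another construct. "R1" in the name is not explained in the record; it may denote a ribosome binding site variant in the short gap upstream of the EGFP coding sequence.

The record describes the plasmid as a component of "BNeu AS11", one of the engineered bacterial units from work on multicellular artificial neural network-type architectures for computation, where EGFP serves as the measurable output.
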