Addgene plasmid #250897: pM2_PLLacO1_R1_EGFP
Purpose: EGFP expressed under PL LacO1 promoter; part of BNeu AS11; colE1 origin of replication
Depositing lab: Sangram Bagh. Depositing organization: Saha Institute of Nuclear Physics. Publication: Multicellular artificial neural network-type architectures demonstrate computational problem solving. Bonnerjee D, Chakraborty S, Mukherjee B, Basu R, Paul A, Bagh S. Nat Chem Biol. 2024 Nov;20(11):1524-1534. doi: 10.1038/s41589-024-01711-4. Epub 2024 Sep 16. PubMed 39285005.
Backbone
  Vector backbone: pZ
  Vector type: Synthetic Biology
Growth in bacteria
  Bacterial resistance: Ampicillin, 100 μg/mL
  Growth temperature: 37°C
  Growth strain: DH5alpha
  Copy number: High Copy
Gene/Insert
  Gene/Insert name: EGFP
  Species: Bacteria
  Insert size (bp): 736
  Promoter: PL LacO1
  Cloning method: Restriction Enzyme; 5′ cloning site Unspecified (unknown if destroyed)
Terms and licenses: Academic/Nonprofit Terms; Industry Terms: Not Available to Industry
How to cite: pM2_PLLacO1_R1_EGFP was a gift from Sangram Bagh (Addgene plasmid # 250897 ; http://n2t.net/addgene:250897 ; RRID:Addgene_250897)
