>Addgene plasmid #250897 | pM2_PLLacO1_R1_EGFP | depositor partial sequence | sequence record 495075 | EGFP
GGTACCATGGTGAGCAAGGGCGAGGAGCTGTTCACCGGGGTGGTGCCCATCCTGGTCGAGCTGGACGGCG
ACGTAAACGGCCACAAGTTCAGCGTGTCCGGCGAGGGCGAGGGCGATGCCACCTACGGCAAGCTGACCCT
GAAGTTCATCTGCACCACCGGCAAGCTGCCCGTGCCCTGGCCCACCCTCGTGACCACCCTGACCTACGGC
GTGCAGTGCTTCAGCCGCTACCCCGACCACATGAAGCAGCACGACTTCTTCAAGTCCGCCATGCCCGAAG
GCTACGTCCAGGAGCGCACCATCTTCTTCAAGGACGACGGCAACTACAAGACCCGCGCCGAGGTGAAGTT
CGAGGGCGACACCCTGGTGAACCGCATCGAGCTGAAGGGCATCGACTTCAAGGAGGACGGCAACATCCTG
GGGCACAAGCTGGAGTACAACTACAACAGCCACAACGTCTATATCATGGCCGACAAGCAGAAGAACGGCA
TCAAGGTGAACTTCAAGATCCGCCACAACATCGAGGACGGCAGCGTGCAGCTCGCCGACCACTACCAGCA
GAACACCCCCATCGGCGACGGCCCCGTGCTGCTGCCCGACAACCACTACCTGAGCACCCAGTCCGCCCTG
AGCAAAGACCCCAACGAGAAGCGCGATCACATGGTCCTGCTGGAGTTCGTGACCGCCGCCGGGATCACTC
TCGGCATGGACGAGCTGTACAAGTAATGACTCTAGA
