>Addgene plasmid #250897 | pM2_PLLacO1_R1_EGFP | depositor partial sequence | sequence record 495076 | PL LacO1 promoter
CTCGAGAATTGTGAGCGGATAACAATTGACATTGTGAGCGGATAACAAGATACTGAGCACATCAGCAGGA
CGCACTGACCGAATTC
